Addgene plasmid #99984: pDONR221-Utp11
Purpose: Shuttle yeast Utp11 into Gateway destination vector
Depositing lab: Susan Baserga. Depositing organization: Yale University. Publication: The SSU processome interactome in Saccharomyces cerevisiae reveals potential new protein subcomplexes. Vincent NG, Charette JM, Baserga SJ. RNA. 2017 Oct 20. pii: rna.062927.117. doi: 10.1261/rna.062927.117. PubMed 29054886.
Backbone
  Vector backbone: pDONR221
  Vector type: Yeast Expression
Growth in bacteria
  Bacterial resistance: Kanamycin, 50 μg/mL
  Growth temperature: 37°C
  Growth strain: DH5alpha
  Copy number: High Copy
How to cite: pDONR221-Utp11 was a gift from Susan Baserga (Addgene plasmid # 99984 ; http://n2t.net/addgene:99984 ; RRID:Addgene_99984)
