[The description below was written by a language model from this plasmid's Addgene catalogue record and pLannotate feature annotations shown in this document.]
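Description:
pDONR221-Utp11 is a Gateway entry clone of about 3.3 kb built on the pDONR221 backbone, carrying the Saccharomyces cerevisiae UTP11 open reading frame. Utp11 is a nucleolar protein involved in processing of the pre-18S ribosomal RNA, and the associated work concerns the interaction network of the small-subunit (SSU) processome. The plasmid is propagated in E. coli from a high-copy ColE1/pUC-type origin and selected with kanamycin through an aminoglycoside phosphotransferase (KanR) gene.

The UTP11 coding sequence sits between attL1 and attL2 sites, the arrangement produced when an attB-flanked fragment is recombined into a pDONR vector. These attL sites allow the insert to be transferred directionally, by an LR Clonase reaction, into any attR-containing destination vector, which is the stated purpose of the construct. Although the catalogue lists the vector type as yeast expression, the annotated features include no yeast promoter, yeast origin or auxotrophic marker, so the plasmid itself acts as a shuttle for the ORF, and expression would depend on the destination vector chosen. No epitope tags or reporters are annotated on the insert.

The remaining features are standard backbone elements: rrnB T1 and T2 transcription terminators upstream of the cloning cassette, which insulate the insert from read-through transcription in bacteria, a T7 promoter beyond attL2 oriented back towards the insert, and short lacI and lacZα fragments that are non-functional remnants.
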