Features (pLannotate 1.2.2; 10 found; start..end, strand, type, name):
     33..132     +  protein_bind   attL1: mutant version of attL; recombination site for the Gateway® LR reaction LR Clonase™
    138..887     +  CDS            UTP11: UTP11_YEAST - Experimental evidence at protein level: Swiss-Prot protein existence level 1. Involved in nucleolar processing of pre-18S ribosomal RNA. From Saccharomyces cerevisiae (strain ATCC 204508 / S288c) (Baker's yeast).
    889..988     -  protein_bind   attL2: mutant version of attL; recombination site for the Gateway® LR reaction LR Clonase™
   1006..1024    -  promoter       T7 promoter: promoter for bacteriophage T7 RNA polymerase
   1158..1967    +  CDS            KanR: aminoglycoside phosphotransferase; aph(3')-Ia; confers resistance to kanamycin in bacteria or G418 (Geneticin®) in eukaryotes
   2114..2702    +  rep_origin     ori: high-copy-number ColE1/pMB1/pBR322/pUC origin of replication
   2885..2977    +  CDS            lacI (fragment): lac repressor; lacI; The lac repressor binds to the lac operator to inhibit transcription in E. coli. This inhibition can be relieved by adding lactose or isopropyl-β-D-thiogalactopyranoside (IPTG).
   3032..3059    -  terminator     rrnB T2 terminator: transcription terminator T2 from the E. coli rrnB gene
   3191..3234    +  terminator     rrnB T1 terminator: Escherichia coli rrnB; transcription terminator T1 from the E. coli rrnB gene
   3281..17      -  CDS            lacZα (fragment) (across the origin): LacZα fragment of β-galactosidase; lacZ fragment
>Addgene plasmid #99984 | pDONR221-Utp11 | addgene full sequence | sequence record 192167 | Addgene NGS Result
GTAAAACGACGGCCAGTCTTAAGCTCGGGCCCCAAATAATGATTTTATTTTGACTGATAGTGACCTGTTC
GTTGCAACAAATTGATGAGCAATGCTTTTTTATAATGCCAACTTTGTACAAAAAAGCAGGCTACAAAATG
GCTAAACTTGTACATGATGTTCAGAAAAAGCAGCATAGAGAACGTTCTCAGCTAACTAGCCGTTCCAGAT
ATGGGTTTTTAGAAAAGCATAAAGACTATGTGAAACGTGCTCAAGACTTCCACAGGAAGCAGTCCACTTT
GAAAGTCCTCAGAGAAAAAGCAAAAGAGAGAAATCCAGATGAATACTACCATGCTATGCATTCAAGGAAG
ACAGATGCAAAAGGACTGCTGATCAGCTCACGTCACGGTGACGAAGAAGACGAATCGCTTTCCATGGATC
AAGTTAAATTACTCAAAACGCAAGATAGTAATTATGTGAGGACGCTGAGGCAAATAGAGCTGAAAAAGCT
GGAGAAAGGAGCGAAACAGTTGATGTTCAAAAGCAGTGGGAATCATACAATATTCGTCGATTCCCGAGAG
AAGATGAACGAATTCACCCCAGAGAAGTTTTTCAATACCACCTCCGAGATGGTGAATAGATCTGAAAATA
GATTAACTAAGGACCAATTAGCCCAAGATATTTCAAACAATAGGAACGCTTCATCAATAATGCCAAAGGA
ATCATTAGACAAAAAGAAATTGAAAAAGTTCAAGCAAGTCAAGCAGCACTTACAGAGGGAAACTCAATTG
AAACAGGTCCAACAAAGAATGGATGCTCAAAGAGAATTGTTGAAGAAGGGTTCCAAGAAAAAAATCGTAG
ACTCTTCAGGAAAAATTTCATTTAAATGGAAGAAACAACGGAAACGTAACCCAGCTTTCTTGTACAAAGT
TGGCATTATAAGAAAGCATTGCTTATCAATTTGTTGCAACGAACAGGTCACTATCAGTCAAAATAAAATC
ATTATTTGCCATCCAGCTGATATCCCCTATAGTGAGTCGTATTACATGGTCATAGCTGTTTCCTGGCAGC
TCTGGCCCGTGTCTCAAAATCTCTGATGTTACATTGCACAAGATAAAAATATATCATCATGAACAATAAA
ACTGTCTGCTTACATAAACAGTAATACAAGGGGTGTTATGAGCCATATTCAACGGGAAACGTCGAGGCCG
CGATTAAATTCCAACATGGATGCTGATTTATATGGGTATAAATGGGCTCGCGATAATGTCGGGCAATCAG
GTGCGACAATCTATCGCTTGTATGGGAAGCCCGATGCGCCAGAGTTGTTTCTGAAACATGGCAAAGGTAG
CGTTGCCAATGATGTTACAGATGAGATGGTCAGACTAAACTGGCTGACGGAATTTATGCCTCTTCCGACC
ATCAAGCATTTTATCCGTACTCCTGATGATGCATGGTTACTCACCACTGCGATCCCCGGAAAAACAGCAT
TCCAGGTATTAGAAGAATATCCTGATTCAGGTGAAAATATTGTTGATGCGCTGGCAGTGTTCCTGCGCCG
GTTGCATTCGATTCCTGTTTGTAATTGTCCTTTTAACAGCGATCGCGTATTTCGTCTCGCTCAGGCGCAA
TCACGAATGAATAACGGTTTGGTTGATGCGAGTGATTTTGATGACGAGCGTAATGGCTGGCCTGTTGAAC
AAGTCTGGAAAGAAATGCATAAACTTTTGCCATTCTCACCGGATTCAGTCGTCACTCATGGTGATTTCTC
ACTTGATAACCTTATTTTTGACGAGGGGAAATTAATAGGTTGTATTGATGTTGGACGAGTCGGAATCGCA
GACCGATACCAGGATCTTGCCATCCTATGGAACTGCCTCGGTGAGTTTTCTCCTTCATTACAGAAACGGC
TTTTTCAAAAATATGGTATTGATAATCCTGATATGAATAAATTGCAGTTTCATTTGATGCTCGATGAGTT
TTTCTAATCAGAATTGGTTAATTGGTTGTAACACTGGCAGAGCATTACGCTGACTTGACGGGACGGCGCA
AGCTCATGACCAAAATCCCTTAACGTGAGTTACGCGTCGTTCCACTGAGCGTCAGACCCCGTAGAAAAGA
TCAAAGGATCTTCTTGAGATCCTTTTTTTCTGCGCGTAATCTGCTGCTTGCAAACAAAAAAACCACCGCT
ACCAGCGGTGGTTTGTTTGCCGGATCAAGAGCTACCAACTCTTTTTCCGAAGGTAACTGGCTTCAGCAGA
GCGCAGATACCAAATACTGTTCTTCTAGTGTAGCCGTAGTTAGGCCACCACTTCAAGAACTCTGTAGCAC
CGCCTACATACCTCGCTCTGCTAATCCTGTTACCAGTGGCTGCTGCCAGTGGCGATAAGTCGTGTCTTAC
CGGGTTGGACTCAAGACGATAGTTACCGGATAAGGCGCAGCGGTCGGGCTGAACGGGGGGTTCGTGCACA
CAGCCCAGCTTGGAGCGAACGACCTACACCGAACTGAGATACCTACAGCGTGAGCTATGAGAAAGCGCCA
CGCTTCCCGAAGGGAGAAAGGCGGACAGGTATCCGGTAAGCGGCAGGGTCGGAACAGGAGAGCGCACGAG
GGAGCTTCCAGGGGGAAACGCCTGGTATCTTTATAGTCCTGTCGGGTTTCGCCACCTCTGACTTGAGCGT
CGATTTTTGTGATGCTCGTCAGGGGGGCGGAGCCTATGGAAAAACGCCAGCAACGCGGCCTTTTTACGGT
TCCTGGCCTTTTGCTGGCCTTTTGCTCACATGTTCTTTCCTGCGTTATCCCCTGATTCTGTGGATAACCG
TATTACCGCCTTTGAGTGAGCTGATACCGCTCGCCGCAGCCGAACGACCGAGCGCAGCGAGTCAGTGAGC
GAGGAAGCGGAAGAGCGCCCAATACGCAAACCGCCTCTCCCCGCGCGTTGGCCGATTCATTAATGCAGCT
GGCACGACAGGTTTCCCGACTGGAAAGCGGGCAGTGAGCGCAACGCAATTAATACGCGTACCGCTAGCCA
GGAAGAGTTTGTAGAAACGCAAAAAGGCCATCCGTCAGGATGGCCTTCTGCTTAGTTTGATGCCTGGCAG
TTTATGGCGGGCGTCCTGCCCGCCACCCTCCGGGCCGTTGCTTCACAACGTTCAAATCCGCTCCCGGCGG
ATTTGTCCTACTCAGGAGAGCGTTCACCGACAAACAACAGATAAAACGAAAGGCCCAGTCTTCCGACTGA
GCCTTTCGTTTTATTTGATGCCTGGCAGTTCCCTACTCTCGCGTTAACGCTAGCATGGATGTTTTCCCAG
TCACGACGTT
