>Addgene plasmid #99984 | pDONR221-Utp11 | depositor partial sequence | sequence record 182735 | pDONR221
CTTTCCTGCGTTATCCCCTGATTCTGTGGATAACCGTATTACCGCCTTTGAGTGAGCTGATACCGCTCGC
CGCAGCCGAACGACCGAGCGCAGCGAGTCAGTGAGCGAGGAAGCGGAAGAGCGCCCAATACGCAAACCGC
CTCTCCCCGCGCGTTGGCCGATTCATTAATGCAGCTGGCACGACAGGTTTCCCGACTGGAAAGCGGGCAG
TGAGCGCAACGCAATTAATACGCGTACCGCTAGCCAGGAAGAGTTTGTAGAAACGCAAAAAGGCCATCCG
TCAGGATGGCCTTCTGCTTAGTTTGATGCCTGGCAGTTTATGGCGGGCGTCCTGCCCGCCACCCTCCGGG
CCGTTGCTTCACAACGTTCAAATCCGCTCCCGGCGGATTTGTCCTACTCAGGAGAGCGTTCACCGACAAA
CAACAGATAAAACGAAAGGCCCAGTCTTCCGACTGAGCCTTTCGTTTTATTTGATGCCTGGCAGTTCCCT
ACTCTCGCGTTAACGCTAGCATGGATGTTTTCCCAGTCACGACGTTGTAAAACGACGGCCAGTCTTAAGC
TCGGGCCCCAAATAATGATTTTATTTTGACTGATAGTGACCTGTTCGTTGCAACAAATTGATGAGCAATG
CTTTTTTATAATGCCAACTTTGTACAAAAAAGCTGAACGAGAAACGTAAAATGATATAAATATCAATATA
TTAAATTAGATTTTGCATAAAAAACAGACTACATAATACTGTAAAACACAACATATCCAGTCACTATGAA
TCAACTACTTAGATGGTATTAGTGACCTGTAGTCGACCGACAGCCTTCCAAATGTTCTTCGGGTGATGCT
GCCAACTTAGTCGACCGACAGCCTTCCAAATGTTCTTCTCAAACGGAATCGTCGTATCCAGCCTACTCGC
TATTGTCCTCAATGCCGTATTAAATCATAAAAAGAAATAAGAAAAAGAGGTGCGAGCCTCTTTTTTGTGT
GACAAAATAAAAACATCTACCTATTCATATACGCTAGTGTCATAGTCCTGAAAATCATCTGCATCAAGAA
CAATTTCACAACTCTTATACTTTTCTCTTACAAGTCGTTCGGCTTCATCTGGATTTTCAGCCTCTATACT
TACTAAACGTGATAAAGTTTCTGTAATTTCTACTGTATCGACCTGCAGACTGGCTGTGTATAAGGGAGCC
TGACATTTATATTCCCCAGAACATCAGGTTAATGGCGTTTTTGATGTCATTTTCGCGGTGGCTGAGATCA
GCCACTTCTTCCCCGATAACGGAGACCGGCACACTGGCCATATCGGTGGTCATCATGCGCCAGCTTTCAT
CCCCGATATGCACCACCGGGTAAAGTTCACGGGAGACTTTATCTGACAGCAGACGTGCACTGGCCAGGGG
GATCACCATCCGTCGCCCGGGCGTGTCAATAATATCACTCTGTACATCCACAAACAGACGATAACGGCTC
TCTCTTTTATAGGTGTAAACCTTAAACTGCATTTCACCAGCCCCTGTTCTCGTCAGCAAAAGAGCCGTTC
ATTTCAATAAACCGGGCGACCTCAGCCATCCCTTCCTGATTTTCCGCTTTCCAGCGTTCGGCACGCAGAC
GACGGGCTTCATTCTGCATGGTTGTGCTTACCAGACCGGAGATATTGACATCATATATGCCTTGAGCAAC
TGATAGCTGTCGCTGTCAACTGTCACTGTAATACGCTGCTTCATAGCATACCTCTTTTTGACATACTTCG
GGTATACATATCAGTATATATTCTTATACCGCAAAAATCAGCGCGCAAATACGCATACTGTTATCTGGCT
TTTAGTAAGCCGGATCCACGCGGCGTTTACGCCCCCCCTGCCACTCATCGCAGTACTGTTGTAATTCATT
AAGCATTCTGCCGACATGGAAGCCATCACAAACGGCATGATGAACCTGAATCGCCAGCGGCATCAGCACC
TTGTCGCCTTGCGTATAATATTTGCCCATGGTGAAAACGGGGGCGAAGAAGTTGTCCATATTGGCCACGT
TTAAATCAAAACTGGTGAAACTCACCCAGGGATTGGCTGAGACGAAAAACATATTCTCAATAAACCCTTT
AGGGAAATAGGCCAGGTTTTCACCGTAACACGCCACATCTTGCGAATATATGTGTAGAAACTGCCGGAAA
TCGTCGTGGTATTCACTCCAGAGCGATGAAAACGTTTCAGTTTGCTCATGGAAAACGGTGTAACAAGGGT
GAACACTATCCCATATCACCAGCTCACCGTCTTTCATTGCCATACGGAATTCCGGATGAGCATTCATCAG
GCGGGCAAGAATGTGAATAAAGGCCGGATAAAACTTGTGCTTATTTTTCTTTACGGTCTTTAAAAAGGCC
GTAATATCCAGCTGAACGGTCTGGTTATAGGTACATTGAGCAACTGACTGAAATGCCTCAAAATGTTCTT
TACGATGCCATTGGGATATATCAACGGTGGTATATCCAGTGATTTTTTTCTCCATTTTAGCTTCCTTAGC
TCCTGAAAATCTCGATAACTCAAAAAATACGCCCGGTAGTGATCTTATTTCATTATGGTGAAAGTTGGAA
CCTCTTACGTGCCGATCAACGTCTCATTTTCGCCAAAAGTTGGCCCAGGGCTTCCCGGTATCAACAGGGA
CACCAGGATTTATTTATTCTGCGAAGTGATCTTCCGTCACAGGTATTTATTCGGCGCAAAGTGCGTCGGG
TGATGCTGCCAACTTAGTCGACTACAGGTCACTAATACCATCTAAGTAGTTGATTCATAGTGACTGGATA
TGTTGTGTTTTACAGTATTATGTAGTCTGTTTTTTATGCAAAATCTAATTTAATATATTGATATTTATAT
CATTTTACGTTTCTCGTTCAGCTTTCTTGTACAAAGTTGGCATTATAAGAAAGCATTGCTTATCAATTTG
TTGCAACGAACAGGTCACTATCAGTCAAAATAAAATCATTATTTGCCATCCAGCTGATATCCCCTATAGT
GAGTCGTATTACATGGTCATAGCTGTTTCCTGGCAGCTCTGGCCCGTGTCTCAAAATCTCTGATGTTACA
TTGCACAAGATAAAAATATATCATCATGAACAATAAAACTGTCTGCTTACATAAACAGTAATACAAGGGG
TGTTATGAGCCATATTCAACGGGAAACGTCGAGGCCGCGATTAAATTCCAACATGGATGCTGATTTATAT
GGGTATAAATGGGCTCGCGATAATGTCGGGCAATCAGGTGCGACAATCTATCGCTTGTATGGGAAGCCCG
ATGCGCCAGAGTTGTTTCTGAAACATGGCAAAGGTAGCGTTGCCAATGATGTTACAGATGAGATGGTCAG
ACTAAACTGGCTGACGGAATTTATGCCTCTTCCGACCATCAAGCATTTTATCCGTACTCCTGATGATGCA
TGGTTACTCACCACTGCGATCCCCGGAAAAACAGCATTCCAGGTATTAGAAGAATATCCTGATTCAGGTG
AAAATATTGTTGATGCGCTGGCAGTGTTCCTGCGCCGGTTGCATTCGATTCCTGTTTGTAATTGTCCTTT
TAACAGCGATCGCGTATTTCGTCTCGCTCAGGCGCAATCACGAATGAATAACGGTTTGGTTGATGCGAGT
GATTTTGATGACGAGCGTAATGGCTGGCCTGTTGAACAAGTCTGGAAAGAAATGCATAAACTTTTGCCAT
TCTCACCGGATTCAGTCGTCACTCATGGTGATTTCTCACTTGATAACCTTATTTTTGACGAGGGGAAATT
AATAGGTTGTATTGATGTTGGACGAGTCGGAATCGCAGACCGATACCAGGATCTTGCCATCCTATGGAAC
TGCCTCGGTGAGTTTTCTCCTTCATTACAGAAACGGCTTTTTCAAAAATATGGTATTGATAATCCTGATA
TGAATAAATTGCAGTTTCATTTGATGCTCGATGAGTTTTTCTAATCAGAATTGGTTAATTGGTTGTAACA
CTGGCAGAGCATTACGCTGACTTGACGGGACGGCGCAAGCTCATGACCAAAATCCCTTAACGTGAGTTAC
GCGTCGTTCCACTGAGCGTCAGACCCCGTAGAAAAGATCAAAGGATCTTCTTGAGATCCTTTTTTTCTGC
GCGTAATCTGCTGCTTGCAAACAAAAAAACCACCGCTACCAGCGGTGGTTTGTTTGCCGGATCAAGAGCT
ACCAACTCTTTTTCCGAAGGTAACTGGCTTCAGCAGAGCGCAGATACCAAATACTGTTCTTCTAGTGTAG
CCGTAGTTAGGCCACCACTTCAAGAACTCTGTAGCACCGCCTACATACCTCGCTCTGCTAATCCTGTTAC
CAGTGGCTGCTGCCAGTGGCGATAAGTCGTGTCTTACCGGGTTGGACTCAAGACGATAGTTACCGGATAA
GGCGCAGCGGTCGGGCTGAACGGGGGGTTCGTGCACACAGCCCAGCTTGGAGCGAACGACCTACACCGAA
CTGAGATACCTACAGCGTGAGCTATGAGAAAGCGCCACGCTTCCCGAAGGGAGAAAGGCGGACAGGTATC
CGGTAAGCGGCAGGGTCGGAACAGGAGAGCGCACGAGGGAGCTTCCAGGGGGAAACGCCTGGTATCTTTA
TAGTCCTGTCGGGTTTCGCCACCTCTGACTTGAGCGTCGATTTTTGTGATGCTCGTCAGGGGGGCGGAGC
CTATGGAAAAACGCCAGCAACGCGGCCTTTTTACGGTTCCTGGCCTTTTGCTGGCCTTTTGCTCACATGT
